# Supplementary material for: basicsynbio and the BASIC SEVA collection: Software and vectors for an established DNA assembly method
Source: bioRxiv preprint, doi:10.1101/2022.01.06.446575, version 2 (2022-04-01)
Supplement: Supplementary_Data [file 446575_file03.zip › AbR_markers.gb]

LOCUS       BS_1xx                  1220 bp ds-DNA     linear       15-OCT-2021
DEFINITION  .
FEATURES             Location/Qualifiers
     misc_feature    25..127
                     /label="SEVA_T0"
     misc_feature    154..1192
                     /label="SEVA_Ap"
ORIGIN
        1 TCTGGTGGGT CTCTGTCCac tagtcttgga ctcctgttga tagatccagt aatgacctca
       61 gaactccatc tggatttgtt cagaacgctc ggttgccgcc gggcgttttt tattggtgag
      121 aatccagggg tccccaataa ttacgattta aattagtagc ccgcctaatg agcgggcttt
      181 tttttaattc ccctatttgt ttatttttct aaatacattc aaatatgtat ccgctcatga
      241 gacaataacc ctgataaatg cttcaataat attgaaaaag gaagagtatg agcattcagc
      301 attttcgtgt ggcgctgatt ccgttttttg cggcgttttg cctgccggtg tttgcgcatc
      361 cggaaaccct ggtgaaagtg aaagatgcgg aagatcaact gggtgcgcgc gtgggctata
      421 ttgaactgga tctgaacagc ggcaaaattc tggaatcttt tcgtccggaa gaacgttttc
      481 cgatgatgag cacctttaaa gtgctgctgt gcggtgcggt tctgagccgt gtggatgcgg
      541 gccaggaaca actgggccgt cgtattcatt atagccagaa cgatctggtg gaatatagcc
      601 cggtgaccga aaaacatctg accgatggca tgaccgtgcg tgaactgtgc agcgcggcga
      661 ttaccatgag cgataacacc gcggcgaacc tgctgctgac gaccattggc ggtccgaaag
      721 aactgaccgc gtttctgcat aacatgggcg atcatgtgac ccgtctggat cgttgggaac
      781 cggaactgaa cgaagcgatt ccgaacgatg aacgtgatac caccatgccg gcagcaatgg
      841 cgaccaccct gcgtaaactg ctgacgggtg agctgctgac cctggcaagc cgccagcaac
      901 tgattgattg gatggaagcg gataaagtgg cgggtccgct gctgcgtagc gcgctgccgg
      961 ctggctggtt tattgcggat aaaagcggtg cgggcgaacg tggcagccgt ggcattattg
     1021 cggcgctggg cccggatggt aaaccgagcc gtattgtggt gatttatacc accggcagcc
     1081 aggcgacgat ggatgaacgt aaccgtcaga ttgcggaaat tggcgcgagc ctgattaaac
     1141 attggnnnnn nnnnnnnnnn nnnnnnnnnn nnnnnnnnnn nnnnnnnnnn ncgacccttg
     1201 tcGGCTCGGG AGACCTATCG
//
LOCUS       BS_2xx                  1108 bp ds-DNA     linear       15-OCT-2021
DEFINITION  .
FEATURES             Location/Qualifiers
     misc_feature    25..127
                     /label="SEVA_T0"
     misc_feature    154..1080
                     /label="SEVA_Km"
ORIGIN
        1 TCTGGTGGGT CTCTGTCCAC TAGTCTTGGA CTCCTGTTGA TAGATCCAGT AATGACCTCA
       61 GAACTCCATC TGGATTTGTT CAGAACGCTC GGTTGCCGCC GGGCGTTTTT TATTGGTGAG
      121 AATCCAGGGG TCCCCAATAA TTACGATTTA AATTTGTGTC TCAAAATCTC TGATGTTACA
      181 TTGCACAAGA TAAAAATATA TCATCATGAA CAATAAAACT GTCTGCTTAC ATAAACAGTA
      241 ATACAAGGGG TGTTATGAGC CATATTCAGC GTGAAACGAG CTGTAGCCGT CCGCGTCTGA
      301 ACAGCAACAT GGATGCGGAT CTGTATGGCT ATAAATGGGC GCGTGATAAC GTGGGTCAGA
      361 GCGGCGCGAC CATTTATCGT CTGTATGGCA AACCGGATGC GCCGGAACTG TTTCTGAAAC
      421 ATGGCAAAGG CAGCGTGGCG AACGATGTGA CCGATGAAAT GGTGCGTCTG AACTGGCTGA
      481 CCGAATTTAT GCCGCTGCCG ACCATTAAAC ATTTTATTCG CACCCCGGAT GATGCGTGGC
      541 TGCTGACCAC CGCGATTCCG GGCAAAACCG CGTTTCAGGT GCTGGAAGAA TATCCGGATA
      601 GCGGCGAAAA CATTGTGGAT GCGCTGGCCG TGTTTCTGCG TCGTCTGCAT AGCATTCCGG
      661 TGTGCAACTG CCCGTTTAAC AGCGATCGTG TGTTTCGTCT GGCCCAGGCG CAGAGCCGTA
      721 TGAACAACGG CCTGGTGGAT GCGAGCGATT TTGATGATGA ACGTAACGGC TGGCCGGTGG
      781 AACAGGTGTG GAAAGAAATG CATAAACTGC TGCCGTTTAG CCCGGATAGC GTGGTGACCC
      841 ACGGCGATTT TAGCCTGGAT AACCTGATTT TCGATGAAGG CAAACTGATT GGCTGCATTG
      901 ATGTGGGCCG TGTGGGCATT GCGGATCGTT ATCAGGATCT GGCCATTCTG TGGAACTGCC
      961 TGGGCGAATT TAGCCCGAGC CTGCAAAAAC GTCTGTTTCA GAAATATGGC ATTGATAATC
     1021 CGGATATGAA CAAACTGCAA TTTCATCTGA TGCTGGATGA ATTTTTCTAA TAATTAATTG
     1081 GACCGCGGTC GGCTCGGGAG ACCTATCG
//
LOCUS       BS_3xx                   964 bp ds-DNA     linear       15-OCT-2021
DEFINITION  .
FEATURES             Location/Qualifiers
     misc_feature    25..127
                     /label="SEVA_T0"
     misc_feature    154..936
                     /label="SEVA_Cm"
ORIGIN
        1 TCTGGTGGGT CTCTGTCCac tagtcttgga ctcctgttga tagatccagt aatgacctca
       61 gaactccatc tggatttgtt cagaacgctc ggttgccgcc gggcgttttt tattggtgag
      121 aatccagggg tccccaataa ttacgattta aattggcgaa aatgagacgt tgatcggcac
      181 gtaagaggtt ccaactttca ccataatgaa ataagatcac taccgggcgt attttttgag
      241 ttatcgagat tttcaggagc taaggaagct aaaatggaga aaaaaatcac tggatatacc
      301 accgttgata tatcccaatg gcatcgtaaa gaacattttg aggcatttca gtcagttgct
      361 caatgtacct ataaccagac cgttcagctg gatattacgg cctttttaaa gaccgtaaag
      421 aaaaataagc acaagtttta tccggccttt attcacattc ttgcccgcct gatgaatgct
      481 catccggaat ttcgtatggc aatgaaagac ggtgagctgg tgatatggga tagtgttcac
      541 ccttgttaca ccgttttcca tgagcaaact gaaacgtttt catcgctctg gagtgaatac
      601 cacgacgatt tccggcagtt tctacacata tattcgcaag atgtggcgtg ttacggtgaa
      661 aacctggcct atttccctaa agggtttatt gagaatatgt ttttcgtctc agccaatccc
      721 tgggtgagtt tcaccagttt tgatttaaac gtggccaata tggacaactt cttcgccccc
      781 gttttcacca tgggcaaata ttatacgcaa ggcgacaagg tgctgatgcc gctggcgatt
      841 caggttcatc atgccgtttg tgatggcttc catgtcggca gaatgcttaa tgaattacaa
      901 cagtactgcg atgagtggca gggcggggcg taatttgact tttgtcGGCT CGGGAGACCT
      961 ATCG
//
LOCUS       BS_4xx                  1178 bp ds-DNA     linear       15-OCT-2021
DEFINITION  .
FEATURES             Location/Qualifiers
     misc_feature    25..127
                     /label="SEVA_T0"
     misc_feature    162..1150
                     /label="SEVA_Sm/Sp"
ORIGIN
        1 TCTGGTGGGT CTCTGTCCac tagtcttgga ctcctgttga tagatccagt aatgacctca
       61 gaactccatc tggatttgtt cagaacgctc ggttgccgcc gggcgttttt tattggtgag
      121 aatccagggg tccccaataa ttacgattta cgtatttaaa tgaaccttga ccgaacgcag
      181 cggtggtaac ggcgcagtgg cggttttcat ggcttgttat gactgttttt ttggggtaca
      241 gtctatgcct cgggcatcca agcagcaagc gcgttacgcc gtgggtcgat gtttgatgtt
      301 atggagcagc aacgatgtta cgcagcaggg cagtcgccct aaaacaaagt taaacatcat
      361 gagggaagcg gtgatcgccg aagtatcgac tcaactatca gaggtagttg gcgtcatcga
      421 gcgccatctc gaaccgacgt tgctggccgt acatttgtac ggctccgcag tggatggcgg
      481 cctgaagcca cacagtgata ttgatttgct ggttacggtg accgtaaggc ttgatgaaac
      541 aacgcggcga gctttgatca acgacctttt ggaaacttcg gcttcccctg gagagagcga
      601 gattctccgc gctgtagaag tcaccattgt tgtgcacgac gacatcattc cgtggcgtta
      661 tccagctaag cgcgaactgc aatttggaga atggcagcgc aatgacattc ttgcaggtat
      721 cttcgagcca gccacgatcg acattgatct ggctatcttg ctgacaaaag caagagaaca
      781 tagcgttgcc ttggtaggtc cagcggcgga ggaactcttt gatccggttc ctgaacagga
      841 tctatttgag gcgctaaatg aaaccttaac gctatggaac tcgccgcccg actgggctgg
      901 cgatgagcga aatgtagtgc ttacgttgtc ccgcatttgg tacagcgcag taaccggcaa
      961 aatcgcgccg aaggatgtcg ctgccgactg ggcaatggag cgcctgccgg cccagtatca
     1021 gcccgtcata cttgaagcta gacaggctta tcttggacaa gaagaagatc gcttggcctc
     1081 gcgcgcagat cagttggaag aatttgtcca ctacgtgaaa ggcgagatca ccaaggtagt
     1141 cggcaaataa gacaattgtc GGCTCGGGAG ACCTATCG
//
LOCUS       BS_5axx                 1456 bp ds-DNA     linear       15-OCT-2021
DEFINITION  .
FEATURES             Location/Qualifiers
     misc_feature    25..127
                     /label="SEVA_T0"
     misc_feature    162..1428
                     /label="SEVA_Tet(5axx)"
ORIGIN
        1 TCTGGTGGGT CTCTGTCCac tagtcttgga ctcctgttga tagatccagt aatgacctca
       61 gaactccatc tggatttgtt cagaacgctc ggttgccgcc gggcgttttt tattggtgag
      121 aatccagggg tccccaataa ttacgattta cgtatttaaa tttgacagct tatcatcgat
      181 aaactgtaat gcggtagttt atcacagtta aattgctaac gcagtcaggc accgtgtatg
      241 aaatctaaca atgcgctcat cgtcatcctc ggcaccgtca ccctggatgc tgtaggcata
      301 ggcttggtta tgccggtact gccgggcctc ttgcgggata tcgtccattc cgacagcatc
      361 gccagtcact atggcgtgct gctagcgcta tatgcgttga tgcaatttct atgcgcaccc
      421 gttctcggag cactgtccga ccgctttggc cgccgcccag tcctgctcgc ttcgctactt
      481 ggagccacta tcgactacgc gatcatggcg accacacccg tcctgtggat tctctacgcc
      541 ggacgcatcg tggccggcat caccggcgcc acaggtgcgg ttgctggcgc ctatatcgcc
      601 gacatcaccg atggggaaga tcgggctcgc cacttcgggc tcatgagcgc ttgtttcggc
      661 gtgggtatgg tggcaggccc cgtggccggg ggactgttgg gcgccatctc cctgcacgca
      721 ccattccttg cggcggcggt gctcaacggc ctcaacctac tactgggctg cttcctaatg
      781 caggagtcgc ataagggaga gcgccgtccg atgcccttga gagccttcaa cccagtcagc
      841 tccttccggt gggcgcgggg catgaccatt gtggccgcac ttatgactgt cttctttatc
      901 atgcaactcg taggacaggt gccggcagcg ctctgggtca ttttcggcga ggaccgcttt
      961 cgctggagcg cgacgatgag cggcctgtcg cttgcggtat tcggaatctt gcacgccctc
     1021 gctcaagcct tcgtcactgg tcccgccacc aaacgtttcg gcgagaagca ggccattatc
     1081 gccggcatgg cggccgacgc gctgggctac gtcttgctgg cgttcgcgac gcgaggctgg
     1141 atggccttcc ccattatgat tcttctcgct tccggcggca tcgggatgcc cgcgttgcag
     1201 gccatgctgt ccaggcaggt agatgacgac catcagggac agcttcaagg atcgctcgcg
     1261 gctcttacca gcctaacttc gatcactgga ccgctgatcg tcacggcgat ttatgccgcc
     1321 tcggcgagca catggaacgg gttggcatgg attgtaggcg ccgccctata ccttgtctgc
     1381 ctccccgcgt tgcgtcgcgg tgcatggagc cgggccacct cgacctgaga caattgtcGG
     1441 CTCGGGAGAC CTATCG
//
LOCUS       BS_6xx                   986 bp ds-DNA     linear       15-OCT-2021
DEFINITION  .
FEATURES             Location/Qualifiers
     misc_feature    25..127
                     /label="SEVA_T0"
     misc_feature    154..958
                     /label="SEVA_Gm"
ORIGIN
        1 TCTGGTGGGT CTCTGTCCac tagtcttgga ctcctgttga tagatccagt aatgacctca
       61 gaactccatc tggatttgtt cagaacgctc ggttgccgcc gggcgttttt tattggtgag
      121 aatccagggg tccccaataa ttacgattta aatttgacat aagcctgttc ggttcgtaaa
      181 ctgtaatgca agtagcgtat gcgctcacgc aactggtcca gaaccttgac cgaacgcagc
      241 ggtggtaacg gcgcagtggc ggttttcatg gcttgttatg actgtttttt tgtacagcct
      301 atgcctcggg catccaagca gcaagcgcgt tacgccgtgg gtcgatgttt gatgttatgg
      361 agcagcaacg atgttacgca gcagcaacga tgttacgcag cagggcagtc gccctaaaac
      421 aaagttaggt ggctcaagta tgggcatcat tcgcacatgt aggctcggcc ctgaccaagt
      481 caaatccatg cgggctgctc ttgatctttt cggtcgtgag ttcggagacg tagccaccta
      541 ctcccaacat cagccggact ccgattacct cgggaacttg ctccgtagta agacattcat
      601 cgcgcttgct gccttcgacc aagaagcggt tgttggcgct ctcgcggctt acgttctgcc
      661 caagtttgag cagccgcgta gtgagatcta tatctatgat ctcgcagtct ccggagagca
      721 ccggaggcag ggcattgcca ccgcgctcat caatctcctc aagcatgagg ccaacgcgct
      781 tggtgcttat gtgatctacg tgcaagcaga ttacggtgac gatcccgcag tggctctcta
      841 tacaaagttg ggcatacggg aagaagtgat gcactttgat atcgacccaa gtaccgccac
      901 ctaacaattc gttcaagccg agatcggctt cccggccgcg gagttgttcg gtaaattgga
      961 caacggtcGG CTCGGGAGAC CTATCG
//
