# Supplementary material for: basicsynbio and the BASIC SEVA collection: Software and vectors for an established DNA assembly method
Source: bioRxiv preprint, doi:10.1101/2022.01.06.446575, version 2 (2022-04-01)
Supplement: Supplementary_Data [file 446575_file03.zip › mScarlet_cs_cassettes.gb]

LOCUS       B405_J23106-RBS34-mScarl 806 bp ds-DNA     linear       26-OCT-2021
DEFINITION  .
FEATURES             Location/Qualifiers
     misc_feature    19..53
                     /label="J23106"
     misc_feature    62..73
                     /label="B0034"
     CDS             81..785
                     /label="mScarlet"
ORIGIN
        1 TCTGGTGGGT CTCTGTCCtt tacggctagc tcagtcctag gtatagtgct agctactagt
       61 gaaagaggag aaatactagT ATGGTTAGCA AAGGCGAGGC GGTTATCAAG GAGTTTATGC
      121 GTTTTAAGGT TCACATGGAG GGTAGCATGA ATGGTCACGA GTTCGAGATC GAGGGTGAAG
      181 GCGAGGGTCG TCCGTACGAA GGCACCCAGA CCGCGAAGCT GAAAGTGACC AAGGGTGGCC
      241 CGCTGCCGTT CAGCTGGGAC ATCCTGAGCC CGCAGTTCAT GTATGGCAGC CGTGCGTTTA
      301 CCAAACACCC GGCGGACATT CCGGATTACT ATAAGCAAAG CTTCCCGGAA GGTTTTAAAT
      361 GGGAGCGTGT TATGAACTTC GAAGATGGTG GCGCGGTGAC CGTTACCCAG GACACCAGCC
      421 TGGAGGATGG CACCCTGATT TACAAGGTGA AACTGCGTGG CACCAACTTT CCGCCGGATG
      481 GTCCGGTTAT GCAGAAGAAA ACGATGGGTT GGGAAGCGAG CACCGAGCGT CTGTATCCGG
      541 AAGATGGCGT GCTGAAGGGT GATATCAAAA TGGCGCTGCG TCTGAAGGAC GGTGGCCGTT
      601 ACCTGGCGGA TTTTAAGACC ACCTATAAAG CGAAGAAACC GGTGCAAATG CCGGGTGCGT
      661 ACAACGTTGA CCGTAAACTG GATATTACCA GCCACAACGA GGATTATACC GTGGTTGAGC
      721 AATATGAGCG TAGCGAGGGT CGCCACAGCA CCGGCGGCAT GGACGAACTG TATAAGGGAT
      781 CCtaataaGG CTCGGGAGAC CTATCG
//
LOCUS       B407_J23119-RBS34-mScarl 806 bp ds-DNA     linear       15-OCT-2021
DEFINITION  .
FEATURES             Location/Qualifiers
     misc_feature    19..53
                     /label="J23119"
     misc_feature    62..73
                     /label="B0034"
     CDS             81..785
                     /label="mScarlet"
ORIGIN
        1 TCTGGTGGGT CTCTGTCCtt gacagctagc tcagtcctag gtataatgct agctactagt
       61 gaaagaggag aaatactagT ATGGTTAGCA AAGGCGAGGC GGTTATCAAG GAGTTTATGC
      121 GTTTTAAGGT TCACATGGAG GGTAGCATGA ATGGTCACGA GTTCGAGATC GAGGGTGAAG
      181 GCGAGGGTCG TCCGTACGAA GGCACCCAGA CCGCGAAGCT GAAAGTGACC AAGGGTGGCC
      241 CGCTGCCGTT CAGCTGGGAC ATCCTGAGCC CGCAGTTCAT GTATGGCAGC CGTGCGTTTA
      301 CCAAACACCC GGCGGACATT CCGGATTACT ATAAGCAAAG CTTCCCGGAA GGTTTTAAAT
      361 GGGAGCGTGT TATGAACTTC GAAGATGGTG GCGCGGTGAC CGTTACCCAG GACACCAGCC
      421 TGGAGGATGG CACCCTGATT TACAAGGTGA AACTGCGTGG CACCAACTTT CCGCCGGATG
      481 GTCCGGTTAT GCAGAAGAAA ACGATGGGTT GGGAAGCGAG CACCGAGCGT CTGTATCCGG
      541 AAGATGGCGT GCTGAAGGGT GATATCAAAA TGGCGCTGCG TCTGAAGGAC GGTGGCCGTT
      601 ACCTGGCGGA TTTTAAGACC ACCTATAAAG CGAAGAAACC GGTGCAAATG CCGGGTGCGT
      661 ACAACGTTGA CCGTAAACTG GATATTACCA GCCACAACGA GGATTATACC GTGGTTGAGC
      721 AATATGAGCG TAGCGAGGGT CGCCACAGCA CCGGCGGCAT GGACGAACTG TATAAGGGAT
      781 CCtaataaGG CTCGGGAGAC CTATCG
//
LOCUS       B408_J23119-RBS-A12-mSc 1002 bp ds-DNA     linear       15-OCT-2021
DEFINITION  .
FEATURES             Location/Qualifiers
     misc_feature    111..145
                     /label="J23119"
     misc_feature    263..270
                     /label="RBS-A12"
     CDS             277..981
                     /label="mScarlet"
ORIGIN
        1 TCTGGTGGGT CTCTGTCCCC AATTATTGAA CACCCTTCGG GGTGTTTTTT TGTTTCTGGT
       61 CTACCATCTC GTTGTGATAA TAGACCTGAA GTGCCTACTC TGGAAAATCT TTGACAGCTA
      121 GCTCAGTCCT AGGTATAATG CTAGCAGCTG TCACCGGATG TGCTTTCCGG TCTGATGAGT
      181 CCGTGAGGAC GAAACAGCCT CTACAAATAA TTTTGTTTAA GGCTCGCTAC GAGAAGATTG
      241 TTACTTTCGC AGCGTTATTa tcTAAGGAGG taGTCCATGG TTAGCAAAGG CGAGGCGGTT
      301 ATCAAGGAGT TTATGCGTTT TAAGGTTCAC ATGGAGGGTA GCATGAATGG TCACGAGTTC
      361 GAGATCGAGG GTGAAGGCGA GGGTCGTCCG TACGAAGGCA CCCAGACCGC GAAGCTGAAA
      421 GTGACCAAGG GTGGCCCGCT GCCGTTCAGC TGGGACATCC TGAGCCCGCA GTTCATGTAT
      481 GGCAGCCGTG CGTTTACCAA ACACCCGGCG GACATTCCGG ATTACTATAA GCAAAGCTTC
      541 CCGGAAGGTT TTAAATGGGA GCGTGTTATG AACTTCGAAG ATGGTGGCGC GGTGACCGTT
      601 ACCCAGGACA CCAGCCTGGA GGATGGCACC CTGATTTACA AGGTGAAACT GCGTGGCACC
      661 AACTTTCCGC CGGATGGTCC GGTTATGCAG AAGAAAACGA TGGGTTGGGA AGCGAGCACC
      721 GAGCGTCTGT ATCCGGAAGA TGGCGTGCTG AAGGGTGATA TCAAAATGGC GCTGCGTCTG
      781 AAGGACGGTG GCCGTTACCT GGCGGATTTT AAGACCACCT ATAAAGCGAA GAAACCGGTG
      841 CAAATGCCGG GTGCGTACAA CGTTGACCGT AAACTGGATA TTACCAGCCA CAACGAGGAT
      901 TATACCGTGG TTGAGCAATA TGAGCGTAGC GAGGGTCGCC ACAGCACCGG CGGCATGGAC
      961 GAACTGTATA AGGGATCCta ataaGGCTCG GGAGACCTAT CG
//
