# Supplementary material for: basicsynbio and the BASIC SEVA collection: Software and vectors for an established DNA assembly method
Source: bioRxiv preprint, doi:10.1101/2022.01.06.446575, version 2 (2022-04-01)
Supplement: Supplementary_Data [file 446575_file03.zip › oris.gb]

LOCUS       BS_x5ax                 5108 bp ds-DNA     circular     15-OCT-2021
DEFINITION  .
FEATURES             Location/Qualifiers
     misc_feature    614..670
                     /label="LMP"
     misc_feature    682..4352
                     /label="SEVA_RSF1010(x5ax)"
     misc_feature    4367..4471
                     /label="SEVA_T1"
     misc_feature    4481..4537
                     /label="LMS"
     misc_feature    4544..4646
                     /label="SEVA_T0"
     misc_feature    join(4673..5108,1..603)
                     /label="SEVA_Ap"
ORIGIN
        1 ggaatatagc ccggtgaccg aaaaacatct gaccgatggc atgaccgtgc gtgaactgtg
       61 cagcgcggcg attaccatga gcgataacac cgcggcgaac ctgctgctga cgaccattgg
      121 cggtccgaaa gaactgaccg cgtttctgca taacatgggc gatcatgtga cccgtctgga
      181 tcgttgggaa ccggaactga acgaagcgat tccgaacgat gaacgtgata ccaccatgcc
      241 ggcagcaatg gcgaccaccc tgcgtaaact gctgacgggt gagctgctga ccctggcaag
      301 ccgccagcaa ctgattgatt ggatggaagc ggataaagtg gcgggtccgc tgctgcgtag
      361 cgcgctgccg gctggctggt ttattgcgga taaaagcggt gcgggcgaac gtggcagccg
      421 tggcattatt gcggcgctgg gcccggatgg taaaccgagc cgtattgtgg tgatttatac
      481 caccggcagc caggcgacga tggatgaacg taaccgtcag attgcggaaa ttggcgcgag
      541 cctgattaaa cattggnnnn nnnnnnnnnn nnnnnnnnnn nnnnnnnnnn nnnnnnnnnn
      601 nncgaccctt gtcGGCTCGG GTAAGAACTC GCACTTCGTG GAAACACTAT TATCTGGTGG
      661 GTCTCTGTCC GTAggccggc ctcagcctgc cgccttgggc cgggtgatgt cgtacttgcc
      721 cgccgcgaac tcggttaccg tccagcccag cgcgaccagc tccggcaacg cctcgcgcac
      781 ccgctggcgg cgcttgcgca tggtcgaacc actggcctct gacggccaga catagccgca
      841 caaggtatct atggaagcct tgccggtttt gccggggtcg atccagccac acagccgctg
      901 gtgcagcagg cgggcggttt cgctgtccag cgcccgcacc tcgtccatgc tgatgcgcac
      961 atgctggccg ccacccatga cggcctgcgc gatcaagggg ttcagggcca cgtacaggcg
     1021 cccgtccgcc tcgtcgctgg cgtactccga cagcagccga aacccctgcc gcttgcggcc
     1081 attctgggcg atgatggata ccttccaaag gcgctcgatg cagtcctgta tgtgcttgag
     1141 cgccccacca ctatcgacct ctgccccgat ttcctttgcc agcgcccgat agctaccttt
     1201 gaccaccatg gcatcagcgg tgacggcctc ccacttgggt tccaggaaca gccggagctg
     1261 ccgtccgcct tcggtcttgg gttccgggcc aagcactagg ccattaggcc cagccatggc
     1321 caccagccct tgcaggatgc gcagatcatc agcgcccagc ggctccgggc cgctgaactc
     1381 gatccgcttg ccgtcgccgt agtcatacgt cacgtccagc ttgctgcgct tgcgctcgcc
     1441 ccgcttgagg gcacggaaca ggccgggggc cagacagtgc gccgggtcgt gccggacgtg
     1501 gctgaggctg tgcttgttct taggcttcac cacggggcac ccccttgctc ttgcgctgcc
     1561 tctccagcac ggcgggcttg agcaccccgc cgtcatgccg cctgaaccac cgatcagcga
     1621 acggtgcgcc atagttggcc ttgctcacac cgaagcggac gaagaaccgg cgctggtcgt
     1681 cgtccacacc ccattcctcg gcctcggcgc tggtcatgct cgacaggtag gactgccagc
     1741 ggatgttatc gaccagtacc gagctgcccc ggctggcctg ctgctggtcg cctgcgccca
     1801 tcatggccgc gcccttgctg gcatggtgca ggaacacgat agagcacccg gtatcggcgg
     1861 cgatggcctc catgcgaccg atgacctggg ccatggggcc gctggcgttt tcttcctcga
     1921 tgtggaaccg gcgcagcgtg tccagcacca tcaggcggcg gccctcggcg gcgcgcttga
     1981 ggccgtcgaa ccactccggg gccatgatgt tgggcaggct gccgatcagc ggctggatca
     2041 gcaggccgtc agccacggct tgccgttcct cggcgctgag gtgcgcccca agggcgtgca
     2101 ggcggtgatg aatggcggtg ggcgggtctt cggcgggcag gtagatcacc gggccggtgg
     2161 gcagttcgcc cacctccagc agatccggcc cgcctgcaat ctgtgcggcc agttgcaggg
     2221 ccagcatgga tttaccggca ccaccgggcg acaccagcgc cccgaccgta ccggccacca
     2281 tgttgggcaa aacgtagtcc agcggtggcg gcgctgctgc gaacgcctcc agaatattga
     2341 taggcttatg ggtagccatt gattgcctcc tttgcaggca gttggtggtt aggcgctggc
     2401 ggggtcacta cccccgccct gcgccgctct gagttcttcc aggcactcgc gcagcgcctc
     2461 gtattcgtcg tcggtcagcc agaacttgcg ctgacgcatc cctttggcct tcatgcgctc
     2521 ggcatatcgc gcttggcgta cagcgtcagg gctggccagc aggtcgccgg tctgcttgtc
     2581 cttttggtct ttcatatcag tcaccgagaa acttgccggg gccgaaaggc ttgtcttcgc
     2641 ggaacaagga caaggtgcag ccgtcaaggt taaggctggc catatcagcg actgaaaagc
     2701 ggccagcctc ggccttgttt gacgtataac caaagccacc gggcaaccaa tagcccttgt
     2761 cacttttgat caggtagacc gaccctgaag cgcttttttc gtattccata aaaccccctt
     2821 ctgtgcgtga gtactcatag tataacaggc gtgagtacca acgcaagcac tacatgctga
     2881 aatctggccc gcccctgtcc atgcctcgct ggcggggtgc cggtgcccgt gccagctcgg
     2941 cccgcgcaag ctggacgctg ggcagaccca tgaccttgct gacggtgcgc tcgatgtaat
     3001 ccgcttcgtg gccgggcttg cgctctgcca gcgctgggct ggcctcggcc atggccttgc
     3061 cgatttcctc ggcactgcgg ccccggctgg ccagcttctg cgcggcgata aagtcgcact
     3121 tgctgaggtc atcaccgaag cgcttgacca gcccggccat ctcgctgcgg tactcgtcca
     3181 gcgccgtgcg ccggtggcgg ctaagctgcc gctcgggcag ttcgaggctg gccagcctgc
     3241 gggccttctc ctgctgccgc tgggcctgct cgatctgctg gccagcctgc tgcaccagcg
     3301 ccgggccagc ggtggcggtc ttgcccttgg attcacgcag cagcacccac ggctgataac
     3361 cggcgcgggt ggtgtgcttg tccttgcggt tggtgaagcc cgccaagcgg ccatagtggc
     3421 ggctgtcggc gctggccggg tcggcgtcgt actcgctggc cagcgtccgg gcaatctgcc
     3481 cccgaagttc accgcctgcg gcgtcggcca ccttgaccca tgcctgatag ttcttcgggc
     3541 tggtttccac taccagggca ggctcccggc cctcggcttt catgtcatcc aggtcaaact
     3601 cgctgaggtc gtccaccagc accagaccat gccgctcctg ctcggcgggc ctgatataca
     3661 cgtcattgcc ctgggcattc atccgcttga gccatggcgt gttctggagc acttcggcgg
     3721 ctgaccattc ccggttcatc atctggccgg tggtggcgtc cctgacgccg atatcgaagc
     3781 gctcacagcc catggccttg agctgtcggc ctatggcctg caaagtcctg tcgttcttca
     3841 tcgggccacc aagcgattcc cacacattat acgagccgga agcataaagt gtagctagat
     3901 ccgaaggatg agccgggctg aatgatcgac cgagacaggc cctgcggggc tgcacacgcg
     3961 cccccaccct tcgggtaggg ggaaaggccg ctaaagcggc taaaagcgct ccagcgtatt
     4021 tctgcggggt ttggtgtggg gtttagcggg ctttgcccgc ctttccccct gccgcgcagc
     4081 ggtggggcgg tgtgtagcct agcgcagcga atagaccagc tatccggcct ctggccgggc
     4141 atattgggca agggcagcag cgccccacaa gggcgctgat aaccgcgcct agtggattat
     4201 tcttagataa tcatggatgg atttttccaa caccccgcca gcccccgccc ctgctgggtt
     4261 tgcaggtttg ggggcgtgac agttattgca ggggttcgtg acagttattg caggggggcg
     4321 tgacagttat tgcaggggtt cgtgacagtt agggcgcgcc cagctgtcta gggcggcgga
     4381 tttgtcctac tcaggagagc gttcaccgac aaacaacaga taaaacgaaa ggcccagtct
     4441 ttcgactgag cctttcgttt tatttgatgc ctttaattaa GGCTCGGGAG ACCTATCGGT
     4501 AATAACAGTC CAATCTGGTG TAACTTCGGA ATCGTCCact agtcttggac tcctgttgat
     4561 agatccagta atgacctcag aactccatct ggatttgttc agaacgctcg gttgccgccg
     4621 ggcgtttttt attggtgaga atccaggggt ccccaataat tacgatttaa attagtagcc
     4681 cgcctaatga gcgggctttt ttttaattcc cctatttgtt tatttttcta aatacattca
     4741 aatatgtatc cgctcatgag acaataaccc tgataaatgc ttcaataata ttgaaaaagg
     4801 aagagtatga gcattcagca ttttcgtgtg gcgctgattc cgttttttgc ggcgttttgc
     4861 ctgccggtgt ttgcgcatcc ggaaaccctg gtgaaagtga aagatgcgga agatcaactg
     4921 ggtgcgcgcg tgggctatat tgaactggat ctgaacagcg gcaaaattct ggaatctttt
     4981 cgtccggaag aacgttttcc gatgatgagc acctttaaag tgctgctgtg cggtgcggtt
     5041 ctgagccgtg tggatgcggg ccaggaacaa ctgggccgtc gtattcatta tagccagaac
     5101 gatctggt
//
LOCUS       BS_x6x                  2166 bp ds-DNA     circular     15-OCT-2021
DEFINITION  .
FEATURES             Location/Qualifiers
     misc_feature    1..57
                     /label="LMP"
     misc_feature    66..797
                     /label="SEVA_p15A"
     misc_feature    812..916
                     /label="SEVA_T1"
     misc_feature    926..982
                     /label="LMS"
     misc_feature    989..1091
                     /label="SEVA_T0"
     misc_feature    1118..2156
                     /label="SEVA_Ap"
ORIGIN
        1 GGCTCGGGTA AGAACTCGCA CTTCGTGGAA ACACTATTAT CTGGTGGGTC TCTGTCCggc
       61 cggccctaga aatattttat ctgattaata agatgatctt cttgagatcg ttttggtctg
      121 cgcgtaatct cttgctctga aaacgaaaaa accgccttgc agggcggttt ttcgaaggtt
      181 ctctgagcta ccaactcttt gaaccgaggt aactggcttg gaggagcgca gtcaccaaaa
      241 cttgtccttt cagtttagcc ttaaccggcg catgacttca agactaactc ctctaaatca
      301 attaccagtg gctgctgcca gtggtgcttt tgcatgtctt tccgggttgg actcaagacg
      361 atagttaccg gataaggcgc agcggtcgga ctgaacgggg ggttcgtgca tacagtccag
      421 cttggagcga actgcctacc cggaactgag tgtcaggcgt ggaatgagac aaacgcggcc
      481 ataacagcgg aatgacaccg gtaaaccgaa aggcaggaac aggagagcgc acgagggagc
      541 cgccaggggg aaacgcctgg tatctttata gtcctgtcgg gtttcgccac cactgatttg
      601 agcgtcagat ttcgtgatgc ttgtcagggg ggcggagcct atggaaaaac ggctttgccg
      661 cggccctctc acttccctgt taagtatctt cctggcatct tccaggaaat ctccgccccg
      721 ttcgtaagcc atttccgctc gccgcagtcg aacgaccgag cgtagcgagt cagtgagcga
      781 ggaagcggaa tatatccGGC GCGCCCAGCT GTCTAGGGCG GCGGATTTGT CCTACTCAGG
      841 AGAGCGTTCA CCGACAAACA ACAGATAAAA CGAAAGGCCC AGTCTTTcga ctgagccttt
      901 cgttttattt gatgccttta attaaGGCTC GGGAGACCTA TCGGTAATAA CAGTCCAATC
      961 TGGTGTAACT TCGGAATCGT CCactagtct tggactcctg ttgatagatc cagtaatgac
     1021 ctcagaactc catctggatt tgttcagaac gctcggttgc cgccgggcgt tttttattgg
     1081 tgagaatcca ggggtcccca ataattacga tttaaattag tagcccgcct aatgagcggg
     1141 ctttttttta attcccctat ttgtttattt ttctaaatac attcaaatat gtatccgctc
     1201 atgagacaat aaccctgata aatgcttcaa taatattgaa aaaggaagag tatgagcatt
     1261 cagcattttc gtgtggcgct gattccgttt tttgcggcgt tttgcctgcc ggtgtttgcg
     1321 catccggaaa ccctggtgaa agtgaaagat gcggaagatc aactgggtgc gcgcgtgggc
     1381 tatattgaac tggatctgaa cagcggcaaa attctggaat cttttcgtcc ggaagaacgt
     1441 tttccgatga tgagcacctt taaagtgctg ctgtgcggtg cggttctgag ccgtgtggat
     1501 gcgggccagg aacaactggg ccgtcgtatt cattatagcc agaacgatct ggtggaatat
     1561 agcccggtga ccgaaaaaca tctgaccgat ggcatgaccg tgcgtgaact gtgcagcgcg
     1621 gcgattacca tgagcgataa caccgcggcg aacctgctgc tgacgaccat tggcggtccg
     1681 aaagaactga ccgcgtttct gcataacatg ggcgatcatg tgacccgtct ggatcgttgg
     1741 gaaccggaac tgaacgaagc gattccgaac gatgaacgtg ataccaccat gccggcagca
     1801 atggcgacca ccctgcgtaa actgctgacg ggtgagctgc tgaccctggc aagccgccag
     1861 caactgattg attggatgga agcggataaa gtggcgggtc cgctgctgcg tagcgcgctg
     1921 ccggctggct ggtttattgc ggataaaagc ggtgcgggcg aacgtggcag ccgtggcatt
     1981 attgcggcgc tgggcccgga tggtaaaccg agccgtattg tggtgattta taccaccggc
     2041 agccaggcga cgatggatga acgtaaccgt cagattgcgg aaattggcgc gagcctgatt
     2101 aaacattggn nnnnnnnnnn nnnnnnnnnn nnnnnnnnnn nnnnnnnnnn nnnnncgacc
     2161 cttgtc
//
LOCUS       BS_x7x                  2894 bp ds-DNA     circular     15-OCT-2021
DEFINITION  .
FEATURES             Location/Qualifiers
     misc_feature    618..674
                     /label="LMP"
     misc_feature    683..2142
                     /label="SEVA_pSC101"
     misc_feature    2157..2261
                     /label="SEVA_T1"
     misc_feature    2271..2327
                     /label="LMS"
     misc_feature    2334..2436
                     /label="SEVA_T0"
     misc_feature    join(2463..2894,1..607)
                     /label="SEVA_Ap"
ORIGIN
        1 tggtggaata tagcccggtg accgaaaaac atctgaccga tggcatgacc gtgcgtgaac
       61 tgtgcagcgc ggcgattacc atgagcgata acaccgcggc gaacctgctg ctgacgacca
      121 ttggcggtcc gaaagaactg accgcgtttc tgcataacat gggcgatcat gtgacccgtc
      181 tggatcgttg ggaaccggaa ctgaacgaag cgattccgaa cgatgaacgt gataccacca
      241 tgccggcagc aatggcgacc accctgcgta aactgctgac gggtgagctg ctgaccctgg
      301 caagccgcca gcaactgatt gattggatgg aagcggataa agtggcgggt ccgctgctgc
      361 gtagcgcgct gccggctggc tggtttattg cggataaaag cggtgcgggc gaacgtggca
      421 gccgtggcat tattgcggcg ctgggcccgg atggtaaacc gagccgtatt gtggtgattt
      481 ataccaccgg cagccaggcg acgatggatg aacgtaaccg tcagattgcg gaaattggcg
      541 cgagcctgat taaacattgg nnnnnnnnnn nnnnnnnnnn nnnnnnnnnn nnnnnnnnnn
      601 nnnnnncgac ccttgtcGGC TCGGGTAAGA ACTCGCACTT CGTGGAAACA CTATTATCTG
      661 GTGGGTCTCT GTCCggccgg cctcagatcc ttccgTATTT AGCCAGTATG TTCTCTAGTG
      721 TGGTTCGTTG TTTTTGCGTG AGCCATGAGA ACGAACCATT GAGATCATAC TTACTTTGCA
      781 TGTCACTCAA AAATTTTGCC TCAAAACTGG TGAGCTGAAT TTTTGCAGTT AAAGCATCGT
      841 GTAGTGTTTT TCTTAGTCCG TTATGTAGGT AGGAATCTGA TGTAATGGTT GTTGGTATTT
      901 TGTCACCATT CATTTTTATC TGGTTGTTCT CAAGTTCGGT TACGAGATCC ATTTGTCTAT
      961 CTAGTTCAAC TTGGAAAATC AACGTATCAG TCGGGCGGCC TCGCTTATCA ACCACCAATT
     1021 TCATATTGCT GTAAGTGTTT AAATCTTTAC TTATTGGTTT CAAAACCCAT TGGTTAAGCC
     1081 TTTTAAACTC ATGGTAGTTA TTTTCAAGCA TTAACATGAA CTTAAATTCA TCAAGGCTAA
     1141 TCTCTATATT TGCCTTGTGA GTTTTCTTTT GTGTTAGTTC TTTTAATAAC CACTCATAAA
     1201 TCCTCATAGA GTATTTGTTT TCAAAAGACT TAACATGTTC CAGATTATAT TTTATGAATT
     1261 TTTTTAACTG GAAAAGATAA GGCAATATCT CTTCACTAAA AACTAATTCT AATTTTTCGC
     1321 TTGAGAACTT GGCATAGTTT GTCCACTGGA AAATCTCAAA GCCTTTAACC AAAGGATTCC
     1381 TGATTTCCAC AGTTCTCGTC ATCAGCTCTC TGGTTGCTTT AGCTAATACA CCATAAGCAT
     1441 TTTCCCTACT GATGTTCATC ATCTGAGCGT ATTGGTTATA AGTGAACGAT ACCGTCCGTT
     1501 CTTTCCTTGT AGGGTTTTCA ATCGTGGGGT TGAGTAGTGC CACACAGCAT AAAATTAGCT
     1561 TGGTTTCATG CTCCGTTAAG TCATAGCGAC TAATCGCTAG TTCATTTGCT TTGAAAACAA
     1621 CTAATTCAGA CATACATCTC AATTGGTCTA GGTGATTTTA ATCACTATAC CAATTGAGAT
     1681 GGGCTAGTCA ATGATAATTA CATGTCCTTT TCCTTTGAGT TGTGGGTATC TGTAAATTCT
     1741 GCTAGACCTT TGCTGGAAAA CTTGTAAATT CTGCTAGACC CTCTGTAAAT TCCGCTAGAC
     1801 CTTTGTGTGT TTTTTTTGTT TATATTCAAG TGGTTATAAT TTATAGAATA AAGAAAGAAT
     1861 AAAAAAAGAT AAAAAGAATA GATCCCAGCC CTGTGTATAA CTCACTACTT TAGTCAGTTC
     1921 CGCAGTATTA CAAAAGGATG TCGCAAACGC TGTTTGCTCC TCTACAAAAC AGACCTTAAA
     1981 ACCCTAAAGG CTTAAGTAGC ACCCTCGCAA GCTCGGGCAA ATCGCTGAAT ATTCCTTTTG
     2041 TCTCCGACCA TCAGGCACCT GAGTCGCTGT CTTTTTCGTG ACATTCAGTT CGCTGCGCTC
     2101 ACGGCTCTGG CAGTGAATGG GGGTAAATGG CACTACAGGC GCGGCGCGCC CAGCTGTCTA
     2161 GGGCGGCGGA TTTGTCCTAC TCAGGAGAGC GTTCACCGAC AAACAACAGA TAAAACGAAA
     2221 GGCCCAGTCT TTcgactgag cctttcgttt tatttgatgc ctttaattaa GGCTCGGGAG
     2281 ACCTATCGGT AATAACAGTC CAATCTGGTG TAACTTCGGA ATCGTCCact agtcttggac
     2341 tcctgttgat agatccagta atgacctcag aactccatct ggatttgttc agaacgctcg
     2401 gttgccgccg ggcgtttttt attggtgaga atccaggggt ccccaataat tacgatttaa
     2461 attagtagcc cgcctaatga gcgggctttt ttttaattcc cctatttgtt tatttttcta
     2521 aatacattca aatatgtatc cgctcatgag acaataaccc tgataaatgc ttcaataata
     2581 ttgaaaaagg aagagtatga gcattcagca ttttcgtgtg gcgctgattc cgttttttgc
     2641 ggcgttttgc ctgccggtgt ttgcgcatcc ggaaaccctg gtgaaagtga aagatgcgga
     2701 agatcaactg ggtgcgcgcg tgggctatat tgaactggat ctgaacagcg gcaaaattct
     2761 ggaatctttt cgtccggaag aacgttttcc gatgatgagc acctttaaag tgctgctgtg
     2821 cggtgcggtt ctgagccgtg tggatgcggg ccaggaacaa ctgggccgtc gtattcatta
     2881 tagccagaac gatc
//
LOCUS       BS_x9x                  2819 bp ds-DNA     circular     15-OCT-2021
DEFINITION  .
FEATURES             Location/Qualifiers
     misc_feature    606..662
                     /label="LMP"
     misc_feature    671..2055
                     /label="SEVA_pBR322-ROP"
     misc_feature    2070..2174
                     /label="SEVA_T1"
     misc_feature    2184..2240
                     /label="LMS"
     misc_feature    2247..2349
                     /label="SEVA_T0"
     misc_feature    join(2376..2819,1..595)
                     /label="SEVA_Ap"
ORIGIN
        1 gcccggtgac cgaaaaacat ctgaccgatg gcatgaccgt gcgtgaactg tgcagcgcgg
       61 cgattaccat gagcgataac accgcggcga acctgctgct gacgaccatt ggcggtccga
      121 aagaactgac cgcgtttctg cataacatgg gcgatcatgt gacccgtctg gatcgttggg
      181 aaccggaact gaacgaagcg attccgaacg atgaacgtga taccaccatg ccggcagcaa
      241 tggcgaccac cctgcgtaaa ctgctgacgg gtgagctgct gaccctggca agccgccagc
      301 aactgattga ttggatggaa gcggataaag tggcgggtcc gctgctgcgt agcgcgctgc
      361 cggctggctg gtttattgcg gataaaagcg gtgcgggcga acgtggcagc cgtggcatta
      421 ttgcggcgct gggcccggat ggtaaaccga gccgtattgt ggtgatttat accaccggca
      481 gccaggcgac gatggatgaa cgtaaccgtc agattgcgga aattggcgcg agcctgatta
      541 aacattggnn nnnnnnnnnn nnnnnnnnnn nnnnnnnnnn nnnnnnnnnn nnnncgaccc
      601 ttgtcGGCTC GGGTAAGAAC TCGCACTTCG TGGAAACACT ATTATCTGGT GGGTCTCTGT
      661 CCggccggcc ccgtagaaaa gatcaaaggA TCTTCTTGAG ATCCTTTTTT TCTGCGCGTA
      721 ATCTGCTGCT TGCAAACAAA AAAACCACCG CTACCAGCGG TGGTTTGTTT GCCGGATCAA
      781 GAGCTACCAA CTCTTTTTCC GAAGGTAACT GGCTTCAGCA GAGCGCAGAT ACCAAATACT
      841 GTCCTTCTAG TGTAGCCGTA GTTAGGCCAC CACTTCAAGA ACTCTGTAGC ACCGCCTACA
      901 TACCTCGCTC TGCTAATCCT GTTACCAGTG GCTGCTGCCA GTGGCGATAA GTCGTGTCTT
      961 ACCGGGTTGG ACTCAAGACG ATAGTTACCG GATAAGGCGC AGCGGTCGGG CTGAACGGGG
     1021 GGTTCGTGCA CACAGCCCAG CTTGGAGCGA ACGACCTACA CCGAACTGAG ATACCTACAG
     1081 CGTGAGCTAT GAGAAAGCGC CACGCTTCCC GAAGGGAGAA AGGCGGACAG GTATCCGGTA
     1141 AGCGGCAGGG TCGGAACAGG AGAGCGCACG AGGGAGCTTC CAGGGGGAAA CGCCTGGTAT
     1201 CTTTATAGTC CTGTCGGGTT TCGCCACCTC TGACTTGAGC GTCGATTTTT GTGATGCTCG
     1261 TCAGGGGGGC GGAGCCTATG GAAAAACGCC AGCAACGCGG CCTTTTTACG GTTCCTGGCC
     1321 TTTTGCTGGC CTTTTGCTCA CATGTTCTTT CCTGCGTTAT CCCCTGATTC TGTGGATAAC
     1381 CGTATTACCG CCTTTGAGTG AGCTGATACC GCTCGCCGCA GCCGAACGAC CGAGCGCAGC
     1441 GAGTCAGTGA GCGAGGAAGC GGAAGAGCGC CTGATGCGGT ATTTTCTCCT TACGCATCTG
     1501 TGCGGTATTT CACACCGCAT ATGGTGCACT CTCAGTACAA TCTGCTCTGA TGCCGCATAG
     1561 TTAAGCCAGT ATACACTCCG CTATCGCTAC GTGACTGGGT CATGGCTGCG CCCCGACACC
     1621 CGCCAACACC CGCTGACGCG CCCTGACGGG CTTGTCTGCT CCCGGCATCC GCTTACAGAC
     1681 AAGCTGTGAC CGTCTCCGGG AGCTGCATGT GTCAGAGGTT TTCACCGTCA TCACCGAAAC
     1741 GCGCGAGGCA GCTGCGGTAA AGCTCATCAG CGTGGTCGTG CAGCGATTCA CAGATGTCTG
     1801 CCTGTTCATC CGCGTCCAGC TCGTTGAGTT TCTCCAGAAG CGTTAATGTC TGGCTTCTGA
     1861 TAAAGCGGGC CATGTTAAGG GCGGTTTTTT CCTGTTTGGT CACTGATGCC TCCGTGTAAG
     1921 GGGGATTTCT GTTCATGGGG GTAATGATAC CGATGAAACG AGAGAGGATG CTCACGATAC
     1981 GGGTTACTGA TGATGAACAT GCCCGGTTAC TGGAACGTTG TGAGGGTAAA CAACTGGCGG
     2041 TATGGATGCG GCGGGGGCGC GCCCAGCTGT CTAGGGCGGC GGATTTGTCC TACTCAGGAG
     2101 AGCGTTCACC GACAAACAAC AGATAAAACG AAAGGCCCAG TCTTTcgact gagcctttcg
     2161 ttttatttga tgcctttaat taaGGCTCGG GAGACCTATC GGTAATAACA GTCCAATCTG
     2221 GTGTAACTTC GGAATCGTCC actagtcttg gactcctgtt gatagatcca gtaatgacct
     2281 cagaactcca tctggatttg ttcagaacgc tcggttgccg ccgggcgttt tttattggtg
     2341 agaatccagg ggtccccaat aattacgatt taaattagta gcccgcctaa tgagcgggct
     2401 tttttttaat tcccctattt gtttattttt ctaaatacat tcaaatatgt atccgctcat
     2461 gagacaataa ccctgataaa tgcttcaata atattgaaaa aggaagagta tgagcattca
     2521 gcattttcgt gtggcgctga ttccgttttt tgcggcgttt tgcctgccgg tgtttgcgca
     2581 tccggaaacc ctggtgaaag tgaaagatgc ggaagatcaa ctgggtgcgc gcgtgggcta
     2641 tattgaactg gatctgaaca gcggcaaaat tctggaatct tttcgtccgg aagaacgttt
     2701 tccgatgatg agcaccttta aagtgctgct gtgcggtgcg gttctgagcc gtgtggatgc
     2761 gggccaggaa caactgggcc gtcgtattca ttatagccag aacgatctgg tggaatata
//
LOCUS       BASIC_construct_BS_x7x_ 2963 bp ds-DNA     circular     15-OCT-2021
DEFINITION  .
ACCESSION   BS_x7x_pKD46                                                       
VERSION     BS_x7x_pKD46                                                       
SOURCE      synthetic construct                                                
  ORGANISM  synthetic construct other sequences; artificial sequences.         
FEATURES             Location/Qualifiers
     misc_feature    613..669
                     /label="LMP"
     CDS             731..1681
                     /label="Rep101(pKD46)"
     rep_origin      1729..1951
                     /label="pSC101 ori"
     misc_feature    2221..2325
                     /label="SEVA_T1"
     misc_feature    2335..2391
                     /label="LMS"
     misc_feature    2398..2500
                     /label="SEVA_T0"
     misc_feature    join(2527..2963,1..602)
                     /label="SEVA_Ap"
ORIGIN
        1 gaatatagcc cggtgaccga aaaacatctg accgatggca tgaccgtgcg tgaactgtgc
       61 agcgcggcga ttaccatgag cgataacacc gcggcgaacc tgctgctgac gaccattggc
      121 ggtccgaaag aactgaccgc gtttctgcat aacatgggcg atcatgtgac ccgtctggat
      181 cgttgggaac cggaactgaa cgaagcgatt ccgaacgatg aacgtgatac caccatgccg
      241 gcagcaatgg cgaccaccct gcgtaaactg ctgacgggtg agctgctgac cctggcaagc
      301 cgccagcaac tgattgattg gatggaagcg gataaagtgg cgggtccgct gctgcgtagc
      361 gcgctgccgg ctggctggtt tattgcggat aaaagcggtg cgggcgaacg tggcagccgt
      421 ggcattattg cggcgctggg cccggatggt aaaccgagcc gtattgtggt gatttatacc
      481 accggcagcc aggcgacgat ggatgaacgt aaccgtcaga ttgcggaaat tggcgcgagc
      541 ctgattaaac attggnnnnn nnnnnnnnnn nnnnnnnnnn nnnnnnnnnn nnnnnnnnnn
      601 ncgacccttg tcggctcggg taagaactcg cacttcgtgg aaacactatt atctggtggg
      661 tctctgtcct gttctacttt tgtttgttag tcttgatgct tcactgatag atacaagagc
      721 cataagaacc tcagatcctt ccgtatttag ccagtatgtt ctctagtgtg gttcgttgtt
      781 tttgcgtgag ccatgagaac gaaccattga gatcatactt actttgcatg tcactcaaaa
      841 attttgcctc aaaactggtg agctgaattt ttgcagttaa agcatcgtgt agtgtttttc
      901 ttagtccgtt acgtaggtag gaatctgatg taatggttgt tggtattttg tcaccattca
      961 tttttatctg gttgttctca agttcggtta cgagatccat ttgtctatct agttcaactt
     1021 ggaaaatcaa cgtatcagtc gggcggcctc gcttatcaac caccaatttc atattgctgt
     1081 aagtgtttaa atctttactt attggtttca aaacccattg gttaagcctt ttaaactcat
     1141 ggtagttatt ttcaagcatt aacatgaact taaattcatc aaggctaatc tctatatttg
     1201 ccttgtgagt tttcttttgt gttagttctt ttaataacca ctcataaatc ctcatagagt
     1261 atttgttttc aaaagactta acatgttcca gattatattt tatgaatttt tttaactgga
     1321 aaagataagg caatatctct tcactaaaaa ctaattctaa tttttcgctt gagaacttgg
     1381 catagtttgt ccactggaaa atctcaaagc ctttaaccaa aggattcctg atttccacag
     1441 ttctcgtcat cagctctctg gttgctttag ctaatacacc ataagcattt tccctactga
     1501 tgttcatcat ctgagcgtat tggttataag tgaacgatac cgtccgttct ttccttgtag
     1561 ggttttcaat cgtggggttg agtagtgcca cacagcataa aattagcttg gtttcatgct
     1621 ccgttaagtc atagcgacta atcgctagtt catttgcttt gaaaacaact aattcagaca
     1681 tacatctcaa ttggtctagg tgattttaat cactatacca attgagatgg gctagtcaat
     1741 gataattact agtccttttc ctttgagttg tgggtatctg taaattctgc tagacctttg
     1801 ctggaaaact tgtaaattct gctagaccct ctgtaaattc cgctagacct ttgtgtgttt
     1861 tttttgttta tattcaagtg gttataattt atagaataaa gaaagaataa aaaaagataa
     1921 aaagaataga tcccagccct gtgtataact cactacttta gtcagttccg cagtattaca
     1981 aaaggatgtc gcaaacgctg tttgctcctc tacaaaacag accttaaaac cctaaaggct
     2041 taagtagcac cctcgcaagc tcggttgcgg ccgcaatcgg gcaaatcgct gaatattcct
     2101 tttgtctccg accatcaggc acctgagtcg ctgtcttttt cgtgacattc agttcgctgc
     2161 gctcacggct ctggcagtga atgggggtaa atggcactac aggcgcggcg cgcccagctg
     2221 tctagggcgg cggatttgtc ctactcagga gagcgttcac cgacaaacaa cagataaaac
     2281 gaaaggccca gtctttcgac tgagcctttc gttttatttg atgcctttaa ttaaggctcg
     2341 ggagacctat cggtaataac agtccaatct ggtgtaactt cggaatcgtc cactagtctt
     2401 ggactcctgt tgatagatcc agtaatgacc tcagaactcc atctggattt gttcagaacg
     2461 ctcggttgcc gccgggcgtt ttttattggt gagaatccag gggtccccaa taattacgat
     2521 ttaaattagt agcccgccta atgagcgggc ttttttttaa ttcccctatt tgtttatttt
     2581 tctaaataca ttcaaatatg tatccgctca tgagacaata accctgataa atgcttcaat
     2641 aatattgaaa aaggaagagt atgagcattc agcattttcg tgtggcgctg attccgtttt
     2701 ttgcggcgtt ttgcctgccg gtgtttgcgc atccggaaac cctggtgaaa gtgaaagatg
     2761 cggaagatca actgggtgcg cgcgtgggct atattgaact ggatctgaac agcggcaaaa
     2821 ttctggaatc ttttcgtccg gaagaacgtt ttccgatgat gagcaccttt aaagtgctgc
     2881 tgtgcggtgc ggttctgagc cgtgtggatg cgggccagga acaactgggc cgtcgtattc
     2941 attatagcca gaacgatctg gtg
//
