# Supplementary material for: basicsynbio and the BASIC SEVA collection: Software and vectors for an established DNA assembly method
Source: bioRxiv preprint, doi:10.1101/2022.01.06.446575, version 2 (2022-04-01)
Supplement: Supplementary_Data [file 446575_file03.zip › TS_ori_gblocks.gb]

LOCUS       BS_x7x_TS_CASc          1701 bp ds-DNA     linear       16-SEP-2021
DEFINITION  .
KEYWORDS    "creator:Trial User"                                               
FEATURES             Location/Qualifiers
     CDS             complement(80..1030)
                     /label="Rep101_CASc"
     rep_origin      1078..1300
                     /label="pSC101 ori"
     misc_feature    1570..1674
                     /label="SEVA_T1"
ORIGIN
        1 TCTGGTGGGT CTCTGTCCtg ttctactttt gtttgttagt cttgatgctt cactgataga
       61 tacaagagcc ataagaacct cagatccttc cgtatttagc cagtatgttc tctagtgtgg
      121 ttcgttgttt ttgcgtgagc catgagaacg aaccattgag atcatactta ctttgcatgt
      181 cactcaaaaa ttttgcctca aaactggtga gctgaatttt tgcagttaaa gcatcgtgta
      241 gtgtttttct tagtccgtta tgtaggtagg aatctgatgt aatggttgtt ggtattttgt
      301 caccattcat ttttatctgg ttgttctcaa gttcggttac gagatccatt tgtctatcta
      361 gttcaacttg gaaaatcaac gtatcagtcg ggcggcctcg cttatcaacc accaatttca
      421 tattgctgta agtgtttaaa tctttactta ttggtttcaa aacccattgg ttaagccttt
      481 taaactcatg gtagttattt tcaagcatta acatgaactt aaattcatca aggctaatct
      541 ctatatttgc cttgtgagtt ttcttttgtg ttagttcttt taataaccac tcataaatcc
      601 tcatagagta tttgttttca aaagacttaa catgttccag attatatttt atgaattttt
      661 ttaactggaa aagataaggc aatatctctt cactaaaaac taattctaat ttttcgcttg
      721 agaacttggc atagtttgtc cactggaaaa tctcaaagcc tttaaccaaa ggattcctga
      781 tttccacagt tctcgtcatc agctctctgg ttgctttagc taatacacca taagcatttt
      841 ccctactgat gttcatcatc tgaacgtatt ggttataagt gaacgatacc gtccgttctt
      901 tccttgtagg gttttcaatc gtggggttga gtagtgccac acagcataaa attagcttgg
      961 tttcatgctc cgttaagtca tagcgactaa tcgctagttc atttgctttg aaaacaacta
     1021 attcagacat acatctcaat tggtctaggt gattttaatc actataccaa ttgagatggg
     1081 ctagtcaatg ataattacta gtccttttcc tttgagttgt gggtatctgt aaattctgct
     1141 agacctttgc tggaaaactt gtaaattctg ctagaccctc tgtaaattcc gctagacctt
     1201 tgtgtgtttt ttttgtttat attcaagtgg ttataattta tagaataaag aaagaataaa
     1261 aaaagataaa aagaatagat cccagccctg tgtataactc actactttag tcagttccgc
     1321 agtattacaa aaggatgtcg caaacgctgt ttgctcctct acaaaacaga ccttaaaacc
     1381 ctaaaggctt aagtagcacc ctcgcaagct cggttgcggc cgcaatcggg caaatcgctg
     1441 aatattcctt ttgtctccga ccatcaggca cctgagtcgc tgtctttttc gtgacattca
     1501 gttcgctgcg ctcacggctc tggcagtgaa tgggggtaaa tggcactaca ggcgcGGCGC
     1561 GCCCAGCTGT CTAGGGCGGC GGATTTGTCC TACTCAGGAG AGCGTTCACC GACAAACAAC
     1621 AGATAAAACG AAAGGCCCAG TCTTTcgact gagcctttcg ttttatttga tgcctttaat
     1681 taaGGCTCGG GAGACCTATC G
//
LOCUS       BS_x7x_TS_PKD46         1701 bp ds-DNA     linear       16-SEP-2021
DEFINITION  .
KEYWORDS    "creator:Trial User"                                               
FEATURES             Location/Qualifiers
     CDS             complement(80..1030)
                     /label="Rep101_pKD46"
     rep_origin      1078..1300
                     /label="pSC101 ori"
     misc_feature    1570..1674
                     /label="SEVA_T1"
ORIGIN
        1 TCTGGTGGGT CTCTGTCCtg ttctactttt gtttgttagt cttgatgctt cactgataga
       61 tacaagagcc ataagaacct cagatccttc cgtatttagc cagtatgttc tctagtgtgg
      121 ttcgttgttt ttgcgtgagc catgagaacg aaccattgag atcatactta ctttgcatgt
      181 cactcaaaaa ttttgcctca aaactggtga gctgaatttt tgcagttaaa gcatcgtgta
      241 gtgtttttct tagtccgtta cgtaggtagg aatctgatgt aatggttgtt ggtattttgt
      301 caccattcat ttttatctgg ttgttctcaa gttcggttac gagatccatt tgtctatcta
      361 gttcaacttg gaaaatcaac gtatcagtcg ggcggcctcg cttatcaacc accaatttca
      421 tattgctgta agtgtttaaa tctttactta ttggtttcaa aacccattgg ttaagccttt
      481 taaactcatg gtagttattt tcaagcatta acatgaactt aaattcatca aggctaatct
      541 ctatatttgc cttgtgagtt ttcttttgtg ttagttcttt taataaccac tcataaatcc
      601 tcatagagta tttgttttca aaagacttaa catgttccag attatatttt atgaattttt
      661 ttaactggaa aagataaggc aatatctctt cactaaaaac taattctaat ttttcgcttg
      721 agaacttggc atagtttgtc cactggaaaa tctcaaagcc tttaaccaaa ggattcctga
      781 tttccacagt tctcgtcatc agctctctgg ttgctttagc taatacacca taagcatttt
      841 ccctactgat gttcatcatc tgagcgtatt ggttataagt gaacgatacc gtccgttctt
      901 tccttgtagg gttttcaatc gtggggttga gtagtgccac acagcataaa attagcttgg
      961 tttcatgctc cgttaagtca tagcgactaa tcgctagttc atttgctttg aaaacaacta
     1021 attcagacat acatctcaat tggtctaggt gattttaatc actataccaa ttgagatggg
     1081 ctagtcaatg ataattacta gtccttttcc tttgagttgt gggtatctgt aaattctgct
     1141 agacctttgc tggaaaactt gtaaattctg ctagaccctc tgtaaattcc gctagacctt
     1201 tgtgtgtttt ttttgtttat attcaagtgg ttataattta tagaataaag aaagaataaa
     1261 aaaagataaa aagaatagat cccagccctg tgtataactc actactttag tcagttccgc
     1321 agtattacaa aaggatgtcg caaacgctgt ttgctcctct acaaaacaga ccttaaaacc
     1381 ctaaaggctt aagtagcacc ctcgcaagct cggttgcggc cgcaatcggg caaatcgctg
     1441 aatattcctt ttgtctccga ccatcaggca cctgagtcgc tgtctttttc gtgacattca
     1501 gttcgctgcg ctcacggctc tggcagtgaa tgggggtaaa tggcactaca ggcgcGGCGC
     1561 GCCCAGCTGT CTAGGGCGGC GGATTTGTCC TACTCAGGAG AGCGTTCACC GACAAACAAC
     1621 AGATAAAACG AAAGGCCCAG TCTTTcgact gagcctttcg ttttatttga tgcctttaat
     1681 taaGGCTCGG GAGACCTATC G
//
